>Addgene plasmid #183285 | CROP_C9_Puro_EGFR | addgene full sequence | sequence record 362621 | Addgene NGS Result
AGCTATGACCATGATTACGCCAAGCGCGCAATTAACCCTCACTAAAGGGAACAAAAGCTGGAGCTGCAAG
CTTAATGTAGTCTTATGCAATACTCTTGTAGTCTTGCAACATGGTAACGATGAGTTAGCAACATGCCTTA
CAAGGAGAGAAAAAGCACCGTGCATGCCGATTGGTGGAAGTAAGGTGGTACGATCGTGCCTTATTAGGAA
GGCAACAGACGGGTCTGACATGGATTGGACGAACCACTGAATTGCCGCATTGCAGAGATATTGTATTTAA
GTGCCTAGCTCGATACATAAACGGGTCTCTCTGGTTAGACCAGATCTGAGCCTGGGAGCTCTCTGGCTAA
CTAGGGAACCCACTGCTTAAGCCTCAATAAAGCTTGCCTTGAGTGCTTCAAGTAGTGTGTGCCCGTCTGT
TGTGTGACTCTGGTAACTAGAGATCCCTCAGACCCTTTTAGTCAGTGTGGAAAATCTCTAGCAGTGGCGC
CCGAACAGGGACTTGAAAGCGAAAGGGAAACCAGAGGAGCTCTCTCGACGCAGGACTCGGCTTGCTGAAG
CGCGCACGGCAAGAGGCGAGGGGCGGCGACTGGTGAGTACGCCAAAAATTTTGACTAGCGGAGGCTAGAA
GGAGAGAGATGGGTGCGAGAGCGTCAGTATTAAGCGGGGGAGAATTAGATCGCGATGGGAAAAAATTCGG
TTAAGGCCAGGGGGAAAGAAAAAATATAAATTAAAACATATAGTATGGGCAAGCAGGGAGCTAGAACGAT
TCGCAGTTAATCCTGGCCTGTTAGAAACATCAGAAGGCTGTAGACAAATACTGGGACAGCTACAACCATC
CCTTCAGACAGGATCAGAAGAACTTAGATCATTATATAATACAGTAGCAACCCTCTATTGTGTGCATCAA
AGGATAGAGATAAAAGACACCAAGGAAGCTTTAGACAAGATAGAGGAAGAGCAAAACAAAAGTAAGACCA
CCGCACAGCAAGCGGCCGCTGATCTTCAGACCTGGAGGAGGAGATATGAGGGACAATTGGAGAAGTGAAT
TATATAAATATAAAGTAGTAAAAATTGAACCATTAGGAGTAGCACCCACCAAGGCAAAGAGAAGAGTGGT
GCAGAGAGAAAAAAGAGCAGTGGGAATAGGAGCTTTGTTCCTTGGGTTCTTGGGAGCAGCAGGAAGCACT
ATGGGCGCAGCGTCAATGACGCTGACGGTACAGGCCAGACAATTATTGTCTGGTATAGTGCAGCAGCAGA
ACAATTTGCTGAGGGCTATTGAGGCGCAACAGCATCTGTTGCAACTCACAGTCTGGGGCATCAAGCAGCT
CCAGGCAAGAATCCTGGCTGTGGAAAGATACCTAAAGGATCAACAGCTCCTGGGGATTTGGGGTTGCTCT
GGAAAACTCATTTGCACCACTGCTGTGCCTTGGAATGCTAGTTGGAGTAATAAATCTCTGGAACAGATTT
GGAATCACACGACCTGGATGGAGTGGGACAGAGAAATTAACAATTACACAAGCTTAATACACTCCTTAAT
TGAAGAATCGCAAAACCAGCAAGAAAAGAATGAACAAGAATTATTGGAATTAGATAAATGGGCAAGTTTG
TGGAATTGGTTTAACATAACAAATTGGCTGTGGTATATAAAATTATTCATAATGATAGTAGGAGGCTTGG
TAGGTTTAAGAATAGTTTTTGCTGTACTTTCTATAGTGAATAGAGTTAGGCAGGGATATTCACCATTATC
GTTTCAGAATCTTGAGACAAATGGCAGTATTCATCCACAATTTTAAAAGAAAAGGGGGGATTGGGGGGTA
CAGTGCAGGGGAAAGAATAGTAGACATAATAGCAACAGACATACAAACTAAAGAATTACAAAAACAAATT
ACAAAAATTCAAAATTTTCGGGTTTATTACAGGGACAGCAGAGATCCACTTTGGCGCCGGCTCGAGGGGG
CCCGGGTGCAAAGATGGATAAAGTTTTAAACAGAGAGGAATCTTTGCAGCTAATGGACCTTCTAGGTCTT
GAAAGGAGTGGGAATTGGCTCCGTAGGTCTTGAAAGGAGTGGGAATTGGCTCCGGTGCCCGTCAGTGGGC
AGAGCGCACATCGCCCACAGTCCCCGAGAAGTTGGGGGGAGGGGTCGGCAATTGATCCGGTGCCTAGAGA
AGGTGGCGCGGGGTAAACTGGGAAAGTGATGTCGTGTACTGGCTCCGCCTTTTTCCCGAGGGTGGGGGAG
AACCGTATATAAGTGCAGTAGTCGCCGTGAACGTTCTTTTTCGCAACGGGTTTGCCGCCAGAACACAGGA
CCGGTTCTAGAGCGCTGCCACCATGGACAAGAAGTACAGCATCGGCCTGGACATCGGCACCAACTCTGTG
GGCTGGGCCGTGATCACCGACGAGTACAAGGTGCCCAGCAAGAAATTCAAGGTGCTGGGCAACACCGACC
GGCACAGCATCAAGAAGAACCTGATCGGAGCCCTGCTGTTCGACAGCGGCGAAACAGCCGAGGCCACCCG
GCTGAAGAGAACCGCCAGAAGAAGATACACCAGACGGAAGAACCGGATCTGCTATCTGCAAGAGATCTTC
AGCAACGAGATGGCCAAGGTGGACGACAGCTTCTTCCACAGACTGGAAGAGTCCTTCCTGGTGGAAGAGG
ATAAGAAGCACGAGCGGCACCCCATCTTCGGCAACATCGTGGACGAGGTGGCCTACCACGAGAAGTACCC
CACCATCTACCACCTGAGAAAGAAACTGGTGGACAGCACCGACAAGGCCGACCTGCGGCTGATCTATCTG
GCCCTGGCCCACATGATCAAGTTCCGGGGCCACTTCCTGATCGAGGGCGACCTGAACCCCGACAACAGCG
ACGTGGACAAGCTGTTCATCCAGCTGGTGCAGACCTACAACCAGCTGTTCGAGGAAAACCCCATCAACGC
CAGCGGCGTGGACGCCAAGGCCATCCTGTCTGCCAGACTGAGCAAGAGCAGACGGCTGGAAAATCTGATC
GCCCAGCTGCCCGGCGAGAAGAAGAATGGCCTGTTCGGAAACCTGATTGCCCTGAGCCTGGGCCTGACCC
CCAACTTCAAGAGCAACTTCGACCTGGCCGAGGATGCCAAACTGCAGCTGAGCAAGGACACCTACGACGA
CGACCTGGACAACCTGCTGGCCCAGATCGGCGACCAGTACGCCGACCTGTTTCTGGCCGCCAAGAACCTG
TCCGACGCCATCCTGCTGAGCGACATCCTGAGAGTGAACACCGAGATCACCAAGGCCCCCCTGAGCGCCT
CTATGATCAAGAGATACGACGAGCACCACCAGGACCTGACCCTGCTGAAAGCTCTCGTGCGGCAGCAGCT
GCCTGAGAAGTACAAAGAGATTTTCTTCGACCAGAGCAAGAACGGCTACGCCGGCTACATTGACGGCGGA
GCCAGCCAGGAAGAGTTCTACAAGTTCATCAAGCCCATCCTGGAAAAGATGGACGGCACCGAGGAACTGC
TCGTGAAGCTGAACAGAGAGGACCTGCTGCGGAAGCAGCGGACCTTCGACAACGGCAGCATCCCCCACCA
GATCCACCTGGGAGAGCTGCACGCCATTCTGCGGCGGCAGGAAGATTTTTACCCATTCCTGAAGGACAAC
CGGGAAAAGATCGAGAAGATCCTGACCTTCCGCATCCCCTACTACGTGGGCCCTCTGGCCAGGGGAAACA
GCAGATTCGCCTGGATGACCAGAAAGAGCGAGGAAACCATCACCCCCTGGAACTTCGAGGAAGTGGTGGA
CAAGGGCGCTTCCGCCCAGAGCTTCATCGAGCGGATGACCAACTTCGATAAGAACCTGCCCAACGAGAAG
GTGCTGCCCAAGCACAGCCTGCTGTACGAGTACTTCACCGTGTATAACGAGCTGACCAAAGTGAAATACG
TGACCGAGGGAATGAGAAAGCCCGCCTTCCTGAGCGGCGAGCAGAAAAAGGCCATCGTGGACCTGCTGTT
CAAGACCAACCGGAAAGTGACCGTGAAGCAGCTGAAAGAGGACTACTTCAAGAAAATCGAGTGCTTCGAC
TCCGTGGAAATCTCCGGCGTGGAAGATCGGTTCAACGCCTCCCTGGGCACATACCACGATCTGCTGAAAA
TTATCAAGGACAAGGACTTCCTGGACAATGAGGAAAACGAGGACATTCTGGAAGATATCGTGCTGACCCT
GACACTGTTTGAGGACAGAGAGATGATCGAGGAACGGCTGAAAACCTATGCCCACCTGTTCGACGACAAA
GTGATGAAGCAGCTGAAGCGGCGGAGATACACCGGCTGGGGCAGGCTGAGCCGGAAGCTGATCAACGGCA
TCCGGGACAAGCAGTCCGGCAAGACAATCCTGGATTTCCTGAAGTCCGACGGCTTCGCCAACAGAAACTT
CATGCAGCTGATCCACGACGACAGCCTGACCTTTAAAGAGGACATCCAGAAAGCCCAGGTGTCCGGCCAG
GGCGATAGCCTGCACGAGCACATTGCCAATCTGGCCGGCAGCCCCGCCATTAAGAAGGGCATCCTGCAGA
CAGTGAAGGTGGTGGACGAGCTCGTGAAAGTGATGGGCCGGCACAAGCCCGAGAACATCGTGATCGAAAT
GGCCAGAGAGAACCAGACCACCCAGAAGGGACAGAAGAACAGCCGCGAGAGAATGAAGCGGATCGAAGAG
GGCATCAAAGAGCTGGGCAGCCAGATCCTGAAAGAACACCCCGTGGAAAACACCCAGCTGCAGAACGAGA
AGCTGTACCTGTACTACCTGCAGAATGGGCGGGATATGTACGTGGACCAGGAACTGGACATCAACCGGCT
GTCCGACTACGATGTGGACCATATCGTGCCTCAGAGCTTTCTGAAGGACGACTCCATCGACAACAAGGTG
CTGACCAGAAGCGACAAGAACCGGGGCAAGAGCGACAACGTGCCCTCCGAAGAGGTCGTGAAGAAGATGA
AGAACTACTGGCGGCAGCTGCTGAACGCCAAGCTGATTACCCAGAGAAAGTTCGACAATCTGACCAAGGC
CGAGAGAGGCGGCCTGAGCGAACTGGATAAGGCCGGCTTCATCAAGAGACAGCTGGTGGAAACCCGGCAG
ATCACAAAGCACGTGGCACAGATCCTGGACTCCCGGATGAACACTAAGTACGACGAGAATGACAAGCTGA
TCCGGGAAGTGAAAGTGATCACCCTGAAGTCCAAGCTGGTGTCCGATTTCCGGAAGGATTTCCAGTTTTA
CAAAGTGCGCGAGATCAACAACTACCACCACGCCCACGACGCCTACCTGAACGCCGTCGTGGGAACCGCC
CTGATCAAAAAGTACCCTAAGCTGGAAAGCGAGTTCGTGTACGGCGACTACAAGGTGTACGACGTGCGGA
AGATGATCGCCAAGAGCGAGCAGGAAATCGGCAAGGCTACCGCCAAGTACTTCTTCTACAGCAACATCAT
GAACTTTTTCAAGACCGAGATTACCCTGGCCAACGGCGAGATCCGGAAGCGGCCTCTGATCGAGACAAAC
GGCGAAACCGGGGAGATCGTGTGGGATAAGGGCCGGGATTTTGCCACCGTGCGGAAAGTGCTGAGCATGC
CCCAAGTGAATATCGTGAAAAAGACCGAGGTGCAGACAGGCGGCTTCAGCAAAGAGTCTATCCTGCCCAA
GAGGAACAGCGATAAGCTGATCGCCAGAAAGAAGGACTGGGACCCTAAGAAGTACGGCGGCTTCGACAGC
CCCACCGTGGCCTATTCTGTGCTGGTGGTGGCCAAAGTGGAAAAGGGCAAGTCCAAGAAACTGAAGAGTG
TGAAAGAGCTGCTGGGGATCACCATCATGGAAAGAAGCAGCTTCGAGAAGAATCCCATCGACTTTCTGGA
AGCCAAGGGCTACAAAGAAGTGAAAAAGGACCTGATCATCAAGCTGCCTAAGTACTCCCTGTTCGAGCTG
GAAAACGGCCGGAAGAGAATGCTGGCCTCTGCCGGCGAACTGCAGAAGGGAAACGAACTGGCCCTGCCCT
CCAAATATGTGAACTTCCTGTACCTGGCCAGCCACTATGAGAAGCTGAAGGGCTCCCCCGAGGATAATGA
GCAGAAACAGCTGTTTGTGGAACAGCACAAGCACTACCTGGACGAGATCATCGAGCAGATCAGCGAGTTC
TCCAAGAGAGTGATCCTGGCCGACGCTAATCTGGACAAAGTGCTGTCCGCCTACAACAAGCACCGGGATA
AGCCCATCAGAGAGCAGGCCGAGAATATCATCCACCTGTTTACCCTGACCAATCTGGGAGCCCCTGCCGC
CTTCAAGTACTTTGACACCACCATCGACCGGAAGAGGTACACCAGCACCAAAGAGGTGCTGGACGCCACC
CTGATCCACCAGAGCATCACCGGCCTGTACGAGACACGGATCGACCTGTCTCAGCTGGGAGGCGACAAGC
GACCTGCCGCCACAAAGAAGGCTGGACAGGCTAAGAAGAAGAAAGATTACAAAGACGATGACGATAAGGG
ATCCGGCGCAACAAACTTCTCTCTGCTGAAACAAGCCGGAGATGTCGAAGAGAATCCTGGACCGATGACC
GAGTACAAGCCCACGGTGCGCCTCGCCACCCGCGACGACGTCCCCAGGGCCGTACGCACCCTCGCCGCCG
CGTTCGCCGACTACCCCGCCACGCGCCACACCGTCGATCCGGACCGCCACATCGAGCGGGTCACCGAGCT
GCAAGAACTCTTCCTCACGCGCGTCGGGCTCGACATCGGCAAGGTGTGGGTCGCGGACGACGGCGCCGCC
GTGGCGGTCTGGACCACGCCGGAGAGCGTCGAAGCGGGGGCGGTGTTCGCCGAGATCGGCCCGCGCATGG
CCGAGTTGAGCGGTTCCCGGCTGGCCGCGCAGCAACAGATGGAAGGCCTCCTGGCGCCGCACCGGCCCAA
GGAGCCCGCGTGGTTCCTGGCCACCGTCGGAGTCTCGCCCGACCACCAGGGCAAGGGTCTGGGCAGCGCC
GTCGTGCTCCCCGGAGTGGAGGCGGCCGAGCGCGCCGGGGTGCCCGCCTTCCTGGAGACCTCCGCGCCCC
GCAACCTCCCCTTCTACGAGCGGCTCGGCTTCACCGTCACCGCCGACGTCGAGGTGCCCGAAGGACCGCG
CACCTGGTGCATGACCCGCAAGCCCGGTGCCTGAACGCGTTAAGTCGACAATCAACCTCTGGATTACAAA
ATTTGTGAAAGATTGACTGGTATTCTTAACTATGTTGCTCCTTTTACGCTATGTGGATACGCTGCTTTAA
TGCCTTTGTATCATGCTATTGCTTCCCGTATGGCTTTCATTTTCTCCTCCTTGTATAAATCCTGGTTGCT
GTCTCTTTATGAGGAGTTGTGGCCCGTTGTCAGGCAACGTGGCGTGGTGTGCACTGTGTTTGCTGACGCA
ACCCCCACTGGTTGGGGCATTGCCACCACCTGTCAGCTCCTTTCCGGGACTTTCGCTTTCCCCCTCCCTA
TTGCCACGGCGGAACTCATCGCCGCCTGCCTTGCCCGCTGCTGGACAGGGGCTCGGCTGTTGGGCACTGA
CAATTCCGTGGTGTTGTCGGGGAAATCATCGTCCTTTCCTTGGCTGCTCGCCTGTGTTGCCACCTGGATT
CTGCGCGGGACGTCCTTCTGCTACGTCCCTTCGGCCCTCAATCCAGCGGACCTTCCTTCCCGCGGCCTGC
TGCCGGCTCTGCGGCCTCTTCCGCGTCTTCGCCTTCGCCCTCAGACGAGTCGGATCTCCCTTTGGGCCGC
CTCCCCGCGTCGACTTTAAGACCAATGACTTACAAGGCAGCTGTAGATCTTAGCCACTTTTTAAAAGAAA
AGGGGGGACTGGAAGGGCTAATTCACTCCCAACGAAGACAAGATTTCACCATTATCGTTTCAGACCCACC
TCCCAACCCCGAGGGGACCCAGAGAGGGCCTATTTCCCATGATTCCTTCATATTTGCATATACGATACAA
GGCTGTTAGAGAGATAATTAGAATTAATTTGACTGTAAACACAAAGATATTAGTACAAAATACGTGACGT
AGAAAGTAATAATTTCTTGGGTAGTTTGCAGTTTTAAAATTATGTTTTAAAATGGACTATCATATGCTTA
CCGTAACTTGAAAGTATTTCGATTTCTTGGCTTTATATATCTTGTGGAAAGGACGAAACACCGCTCTTCT
TAGACCATCCAGGGTTTTAGAGCTAGAAATAGCAAGTTAAAATAAGGCTAGTCCGTTATCAACTTGAAAA
AGTGGCACCGAGTCGGTGCTTTTTTAAGCTTGGCGTAACTAGATCTTGAGACACTGCTTTTTGCTTGTAC
TGGGTCTCTCTGGTTAGACCAGATCTGAGCCTGGGAGCTCTCTGGCTAACTAGGGAACCCACTGCTTAAG
CCTCAATAAAGCTTGCCTTGAGTGCTTCAAGTAGTGTGTGCCCGTCTGTTGTGTGACTCTGGTAACTAGA
GATCCCTCAGACCCTTTTAGTCAGTGTGGAAAATCTCTAGCAGTACGTATAGTAGTTCATGTCATCTTAT
TATTCAGTATTTATAACTTGCAAAGAAATGAATATCAGAGAGTGAGAGGAACTTGTTTATTGCAGCTTAT
AATGGTTACAAATAAAGCAATAGCATCACAAATTTCACAAATAAAGCATTTTTTTCACTGCATTCTAGTT
GTGGTTTGTCCAAACTCATCAATGTATCTTATCATGTCTGGCTCTAGCTATCCCGCCCCTAACTCCGCCC
ATCCCGCCCCTAACTCCGCCCAGTTCCGCCCATTCTCCGCCCCATGGCTGACTAATTTTTTTTATTTATG
CAGAGGCCGAGGCCGCCTCGGCCTCTGAGCTATTCCAGAAGTAGTGAGGAGGCTTTTTTGGAGGCCTAGG
GACGTACCCAATTCGCCCTATAGTGAGTCGTATTACGCGCGCTCACTGGCCGTCGTTTTACAACGTCGTG
ACTGGGAAAACCCTGGCGTTACCCAACTTAATCGCCTTGCAGCACATCCCCCTTTCGCCAGCTGGCGTAA
TAGCGAAGAGGCCCGCACCGATCGCCCTTCCCAACAGTTGCGCAGCCTGAATGGCGAATGGG
[124 nt withheld, positions 9093-9216]
C
[91 nt withheld, positions 9218-9308]
A
[49 nt withheld, positions 9310-9358]
CCTTTGACGTTGGAGTCCACGTTCTTT
[37 nt withheld, positions 9386-9422]
ACCCTATCTCGGTCTATTCTTTTGATTTATAAGGGATTTTGCCGATTTCGGCCTATTGGTTAAAAAATGA
GCTGATTTAACAAAAATTTAACGCGAATTTTAACAAAATATTAACGCTTACAATTTAGGTGGCACTTTTC
GGGGAAATGTGCGCGGAACCCCTATTTGTTTATTTTTCTAAATACATTCAAATATGTATCCGCTCATGAG
ACAATAACCCTGATAAATGCTTCAATAATATTGAAAAAGGAAGAGTATGAGTATTCAACATTTCCGTGTC
GCCCTTATTCCCTTTTTTGCGGCATTTTGCCTTCCTGTTTTTGCTCACCCAGAAACGCTGGTGAAAGTAA
AAGATGCTGAAGATCAGTTGGGTGCACGAGTGGGTTACATCGAACTGGATCTCAACAGCGGTAAGATCCT
TGAGAGTTTTCGCCCCGAAGAACGTTTTCCAATGATGAGCACTTTTAAAGTTCTGCTATGTGGCGCGGTA
TTATCCCGTATTGACGCCGGGCAAGAGCAACTCGGTCGCCGCATACACTATTCTCAGAATGACTTGGTTG
AGTACTCACCAGTCACAGAAAAGCATCTTACGGATGGCATGACAGTAAGAGAATTATGCAGTGCTGCCAT
AACCATGAGTGATAACACTGCGGCCAACTTACTTCTGACAACGATCGGAGGACCGAAGGAGCTAACCGCT
TTTTTGCACAACATGGGGGATCATGTAACTCGCCTTGATCGTTGGGAACCGGAGCTGAATGAAGCCATAC
CAAACGACGAGCGTGACACCACGATGCCTGTAGCAATGGCAACAACGTTGCGCAAACTATTAACTGGCGA
ACTACTTACTCTAGCTTCCCGGCAACAATTAATAGACTGGATGGAGGCGGATAAAGTTGCAGGACCACTT
CTGCGCTCGGCCCTTCCGGCTGGCTGGTTTATTGCTGATAAATCTGGAGCCGGTGAGCGTGGGTCTCGCG
GTATCATTGCAGCACTGGGGCCAGATGGTAAGCCCTCCCGTATCGTAGTTATCTACACGACGGGGAGTCA
GGCAACTATGGATGAACGAAATAGACAGATCGCTGAGATAGGTGCCTCACTGATTAAGCATTGGTAACTG
TCAGACCAAGTTTACTCATATATACTTTAGATTGATTTAAAACTTCATTTTTAATTTAAAAGGATCTAGG
TGAAGATCCTTTTTGATAATCTCATGACCAAAATCCCTTAACGTGAGTTTTCGTTCCACTGAGCGTCAGA
CCCCGTAGAAAAGATCAAAGGATCTTCTTGAGATCCTTTTTTTCTGCGCGTAATCTGCTGCTTGCAAACA
AAAAAACCACCGCTACCAGCGGTGGTTTGTTTGCCGGATCAAGAGCTACCAACTCTTTTTCCGAAGGTAA
CTGGCTTCAGCAGAGCGCAGATACCAAATACTGTTCTTCTAGTGTAGCCGTAGTTAGGCCACCACTTCAA
GAACTCTGTAGCACCGCCTACATACCTCGCTCTGCTAATCCTGTTACCAGTGGCTGCTGCCAGTGGCGAT
AAGTCGTGTCTTACCGGGTTGGACTCAAGACGATAGTTACCGGATAAGGCGCAGCGGTCGGGCTGAACGG
GGGGTTCGTGCACACAGCCCAGCTTGGAGCGAACGACCTACACCGAACTGAGATACCTACAGCGTGAGCT
ATGAGAAAGCGCCACGCTTCCCGAAGGGAGAAAGGCGGACAGGTATCCGGTAAGCGGCAGGGTCGGAACA
GGAGAGCGCACGAGGGAGCTTCCAGGGGGAAACGCCTGGTATCTTTATAGTCCTGTCGGGTTTCGCCACC
TCTGACTTGAGCGTCGATTTTTGTGATGCTCGTCAGGGGGGCGGAGCCTATGGAAAAACGCCAGCAACGC
GGCCTTTTTACGGTTCCTGGCCTTTTGCTGGCCTTTTGCTCACATGTTCTTTCCTGCGTTATCCCCTGAT
TCTGTGGATAACCGTATTACCGCCTTTGAGTGAGCTGATACCGCTCGCCGCAGCCGAACGACCGAGCGCA
GCGAGTCAGTGAGCGAGGAAGCGGAAGAGCGCCCAATACGCAAACCGCCTCTCCCCGCGCGTTGGCCGAT
TCATTAATGCAGCTGGCACGACAGGTTTCCCGACTGGAAAGCGGGCAGTGAGCGCAACGCAATTAATGTG
AGTTAGCTCACTCATTAGGCACCCCAGGCTTTACACTTTATGCTTCCGGCTCGTATGTTGTGTGGAATTG
TGAGCGGATAACAATTTCACACAGGAAAC
Features (pLannotate 1.2.2; 30 found; start..end, strand, type, name):
     30..48      +  promoter       T3 promoter: promoter for bacteriophage T3 RNA polymerase
     76..302     +  promoter       RSV promoter: Rous sarcoma virus enhancer/promoter
    303..483     +  LTR            5' LTR (truncated): truncated 5' long terminal repeat (LTR) from HIV-1
    530..655     +  misc_feature   HIV-1 Ψ: packaging signal of human immunodeficiency virus type 1
    639..1002    +  CDS            HIV-1 gag (fragment): gag protein from human immunodeficiency virus 1; gag
   1148..1381    +  misc_feature   RRE: The Rev response element (RRE) of HIV-1 allows for Rev-dependent mRNA export from the nucleus to the cytoplasm.
   1791..1908    +  misc_feature   cPPT/CTS: central polypurine tract and central termination sequence of HIV-1
   1974..2040    +  CDS            small t antigen (fragment): SV40 (simian virus 40) small t antigen
   2054..2071    +  CDS            small t antigen (fragment): SV40 (simian virus 40) small t antigen
   2097..2308    +  promoter       EF-1α core promoter: core promoter for human elongation factor EF-1α
   2333..6436    +  CDS            Cas9: Cas9 (Csn1) endonuclease from the Streptococcus pyogenes Type II CRISPR/Cas system generates RNA-guided double strand breaks in DNA
   6575..7174    +  CDS            PuroR (fragment): puromycin N-acetyltransferase; pac from Streptomyces; confers resistance to puromycin
   7190..7778    +  misc_feature   WPRE: woodchuck hepatitis virus posttranscriptional regulatory element
   7774..7884    +  CDS            nef (fragment): NEF_HV1LA - Experimental evidence at protein level: Swiss-Prot protein existence level 1. Extracellular Nef protein targets CD4(+) T-lymphocytes for apoptosis by interacting with CXCR4 surface receptors. From Human immunodeficiency virus type 1 group M subtype B (isolate Lai) (HIV-1).
   7904..7930    +  CDS            Rev (fragment): human immunodeficiency virus 1 (HIV-1) Rev protein; rev; enhances nuclear export of unspliced and incompletely spliced viral mRNAs
   7934..8174    +  promoter       U6 promoter: RNA polymerase III promoter for human U6 snRNA
   8204..8279    +  misc_RNA       gRNA scaffold: guide RNA scaffold for the Streptococcus pyogenes CRISPR/Cas9 system
   8332..8512    +  LTR            5' LTR (truncated): truncated 5' long terminal repeat (LTR) from HIV-1
   8590..8711    +  polyA_signal   SV40 poly(A) signal: SV40 polyadenylation signal
   8751..8886    +  rep_origin     SV40 ori: SV40 origin of replication
   8907..8925    -  promoter       T7 promoter: promoter for bacteriophage T7 RNA polymerase
   8933..9088    +  CDS            lacZα (fragment): LacZα fragment of β-galactosidase; lacZ fragment
   9093..9521    +  rep_origin     f1 ori (sequence partly withheld): f1 bacteriophage origin of replication; arrow indicates direction of (+) strand synthesis
   9574..9678    +  promoter       AmpR promoter: bla
   9679..10539   +  CDS            AmpR: β-lactamase; bla; confers resistance to ampicillin, carbenicillin, and related antibiotics
  10710..11298   +  rep_origin     ori: high-copy-number ColE1/pMB1/pBR322/pUC origin of replication
  11481..11573   +  CDS            lacI (fragment): lac repressor; lacI; The lac repressor binds to the lac operator to inhibit transcription in E. coli. This inhibition can be relieved by adding lactose or isopropyl-β-D-thiogalactopyranoside (IPTG).
  11586..11607   +  protein_bind   CAP binding site: CAP binding activates transcription in the presence of cAMP. E. coli catabolite activator protein
  11622..11652   +  promoter       lac promoter: promoter for the E. coli lac operon
  11656..11678   +  protein_bind   lac operator (fragment): The lac repressor binds to the lac operator to inhibit transcription in E. coli. This inhibition can be relieved by adding lactose or isopropyl-β-D-thiogalactopyranoside (IPTG). lac repressor encoded by lacI
