[The description below was written by a language model from this plasmid's Addgene catalogue record and pLannotate feature annotations shown in this document.]
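Description:
CROP_C9_Puro_EGFR is an all-in-one lentiviral CRISPR knockout plasmid built on the CROPseq backbone, carrying both SpCas9 and a single guide RNA directed against the EGFR gene. It is propagated in E. coli as a high-copy plasmid through a ColE1/pUC-type origin with ampicillin selection (AmpR). An f1 origin, an SV40 origin and remnants of a lac cloning region also sit in the bacterial backbone. The recorded recombination-deficient growth strain is a common choice for repeat-containing lentiviral vectors.

The viral portion follows a third-generation layout. An RSV promoter drives a truncated HIV-1 5' LTR, followed by the Ψ packaging signal, a gag fragment, the RRE for Rev-dependent export and the cPPT/CTS. Downstream, an EF-1α core promoter drives the Streptococcus pyogenes Cas9 coding sequence, followed by a puromycin N-acetyltransferase gene for selection of transduced mammalian cells, and then a WPRE to boost transcript expression. The feature table does not annotate the element linking Cas9 to PuroR, so how the two are co-expressed is not stated in the record.

The human U6 promoter, the guide and the SpCas9 gRNA scaffold lie after the WPRE and immediately before the 3' LTR. This position is consistent with the CROPseq design, in which the cassette sits within the 3' LTR region so that it is copied during reverse transcription and the guide is also carried on the polyadenylated Pol II transcript. An SV40 poly(A) signal follows the LTR.

The construct is intended for producing lentivirus that disrupts EGFR in transduced cells. The associated work concerns screening cancer vulnerabilities in engineered ex vivo tissue cultures.
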