Addgene plasmid #183285: CROP_C9_Puro_EGFR
Purpose: All-in-One CRISPRko system with a guide RNA that targets EGFR gene
Depositing lab: Prashant Mali. Depositing organization: University of California, San Diego (UCSD). Publication: Integrated genome and tissue engineering enables screening of cancer vulnerabilities in physiologically relevant perfusable ex vivo cultures. Hu M, Lei XY, Larson JD, McAlonis M, Ford K, McDonald D, Mach K, Rusert JM, Wechsler-Reya RJ, Mali P. Biomaterials. 2022 Jan;280:121276. doi: 10.1016/j.biomaterials.2021.121276. Epub 2021 Dec 2. PubMed 34890975.
Backbone
  Vector backbone: CROPseq
  Vector type: Lentiviral
Growth in bacteria
  Bacterial resistance: Ampicillin, 100 μg/mL
  Growth temperature: 37°C
  Growth strain: NEB Stable
  Copy number: High Copy
Gene/Insert
  Gene/Insert name: EGFR
  gRNA/shRNA sequence: CTCTTCTTAGACCATCCAGG
  Species: Synthetic
  Cloning method: Gibson Cloning
Terms and licenses: Academic/Nonprofit Terms; Industry Terms: Not Available to Industry
How to cite: CROP_C9_Puro_EGFR was a gift from Prashant Mali (Addgene plasmid # 183285 ; http://n2t.net/addgene:183285 ; RRID:Addgene_183285)
